Addgene plasmid #217288: pMV-Tc1-1_ST
Purpose: Donor plasmid of Tc1-1_ST Transposon
Depositing lab: Yong E Zhang. Depositing organization: Institute of Zoology, Chinese Academy of Sciences. Publication: Heterologous survey of 130 DNA transposons in human cells highlights their functional divergence and expands the genome engineering toolbox. Zhang T, Tan S, Tang N, Li Y, Zhang C, Sun J, Guo Y, Gao H, Cai Y, Sun W, Wang C, Fu L, Ma H, Wu Y, Hu X, Zhang X, Gee P, Yan W, Zhao Y, Chen Q, Guo B, Wang H, Zhang YE. Cell. 2024 Jul 11;187(14):3741-3760.e30. doi: 10.1016/j.cell.2024.05.007. Epub 2024 Jun 5. PubMed 38843831.
Backbone
  Vector backbone: pMV
  Vector type: Mammalian Expression
Growth in bacteria
  Bacterial resistance: Ampicillin, 100 μg/mL
  Growth temperature: 37°C
  Growth strain: DH5alpha
  Copy number: High Copy
Gene/Insert
  Gene/Insert name: TIRs of Tc1-1_ST transposon
  Species: Synthetic
  Cloning method: Restriction Enzyme; 5′ cloning site Unknown (unknown if destroyed); 3′ cloning site Unknown (unknown if destroyed)
Terms and licenses: Academic/Nonprofit Terms; Industry Terms: Not Available to Industry
How to cite: pMV-Tc1-1_ST was a gift from Yong E Zhang (Addgene plasmid # 217288 ; http://n2t.net/addgene:217288 ; RRID:Addgene_217288)
