[The description below was written by a language model from this plasmid's Addgene catalogue record and pLannotate feature annotations shown in this document.]
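Description:
pMV-Tc1-1_ST is the donor half of a two-component DNA transposon system, built on the pMV backbone and catalogued as a mammalian expression vector. The recorded insert is the pair of terminal inverted repeats (TIRs) of the Tc1-1_ST transposon, listed as synthetic. It is a 4,996 nt plasmid maintained in E. coli through a high-copy ColE1/pUC-type origin and an ampicillin resistance gene (β-lactamase) with its own promoter. A short remnant of lacZα is also detected, presumably left over from the cloning vector.

The annotated cargo is a single mammalian selection and reporter cassette. A mouse PGK promoter drives a puromycin N-acetyltransferase coding sequence followed closely by EGFP, and the unit is terminated by the bovine growth hormone polyadenylation signal. The short gap between PuroR and EGFP, together with PuroR being called as a fragment, suggests the two are linked in one transcript, for example by a 2A-type peptide, but no such element is annotated. The automated feature table also does not annotate the TIRs themselves. By the logic of a donor plasmid they would be expected to flank the PGK-PuroR-EGFP-polyA cassette, in the unannotated stretches on either side of it, although their exact positions are not recorded.

In use, a donor of this kind is co-delivered with a separate source of the matching transposase, which recognises the TIRs, excises the intervening cassette and integrates it into the host genome. Stable integration can then be scored through puromycin resistance or EGFP fluorescence. The plasmid comes from a survey that tested many DNA transposons for activity in human cells as candidate genome engineering tools.
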