Features (pLannotate 1.2.2; 8 found; start..end, strand, type, name):
    118..138     -  CDS            lacZα (fragment): LacZα fragment of β-galactosidase; lacZ fragment
    590..1089    +  promoter       PGK promoter: mouse phosphoglycerate kinase 1 promoter
   1114..1708    +  CDS            PuroR (fragment): puromycin N-acetyltransferase; pac from Streptomyces alboniger; confers resistance to puromycin
   1772..2491    +  CDS            EGFP: the original enhanced GFP (Yang et al., 1996) mammalian codon-optimized
   2519..2743    +  polyA_signal   bGH poly(A) signal: bovine growth hormone polyadenylation signal
   3298..3886    -  rep_origin     ori: high-copy-number ColE1/pMB1/pBR322/pUC origin of replication
   4057..4917    -  CDS            AmpR: β-lactamase; bla; confers resistance to ampicillin, carbenicillin, and related antibiotics
   4918..26      -  promoter       AmpR promoter (across the origin): bla
>Addgene plasmid #217288 | pMV-Tc1-1_ST | addgene full sequence | sequence record 443568 | Addgene NGS Result
AAAAATAAACAAATAGGGGTTCCGCGCACATTTCCCCGAAAAGTGCCACCTGACGTCTAAGAAACCATTA
TTATCATGACATTAACCTATAAAAATAGGCGTATCACGAGGCCCTTTCGTTGTAAAACGACGGCCAGTCG
AACCACGCAATGCGTCTCGATCCGCAGTGTCTTGCGTCTCTCAATTGTACAGTGGGTACGGAAAGTATTC
AGACCCCCTTAAATTTTTCACTCTTTGTTATATTGCAGCCATTTGCTAAAATCATTTAAGTTAATTTTTT
TTCCTCATTAATGTACACACAGCACCCCATATTGACAGAAAAACACAGAATTGTTGACATTTTTGCAGAT
TTATTAAAAAAGAAAAACTGAAATATCACATGGTCCTAAGTATTCAGACCCTTTGCTGTGACACTCATAT
ATTTAACTCAGGTGCTGTCCATTTCTTCTGATCATCCTTGAGATGGTTCTACACCTTCATTTGAGTCCAG
CTGTGTTTGATTATACTGATTGGACTTGATTAGGAAAGCCACACACCTGTCTATATAAGACCTTACAGCT
CACAGTGCACCGGTGCTAGCAATTCTACCGGGTAGGGGAGGCGCTTTTCCCAAGGCAGTCTGGAGCATGC
GCTTTAGCAGCCCCGCTGGGCACTTGGCGCTACACAAGTGGCCTCTGGCCTCGCACACATTCCACATCCA
CCGGTAGGCGCCAACCGGCTCCGTTCTTTGGTGGCCCCTTCGCGCCACCTTCTACTCCTCCCCTAGTCAG
GAAGTTCCCCCCCGCCCCGCAGCTCGCGTCGTGCAGGACGTGACAAATGGAAGTAGCACGTCTCACTAGT
CTCGTGCAGATGGACAGCACCGCTGAGCAATGGAAGCGGGTAGGCCTTTGGGGCAGCGGCCAATAGCAGC
TTTGCTCCTTCGCTTTCTGGGCTCAGAGGCTGGGAAGGGGTGGGTCCGGGGGCGGGCTCAGGGGCGGGCT
CAGGGGCGGGGCGGGCGCCCGAAGGTCCTCCGGAGGCCCGGCATTCTGCACGCTTCAAAAGCGCACGTCT
GCCGCGCTGTTCTCCTCTTCCTCATCTCCGGGCCTTTCGACCTGCAGCCAACGCCACCATGGGGACCGAG
TACAAGCCCACGGTGCGCCTCGCCACCCGCGACGACGTCCCCCGGGCCGTACGCACCCTCGCCGCCGCGT
TCGCCGACTACCCCGCCACGCGCCACACCGTCGACCCGGACCGCCACATCGAGCGGGTCACCGAGCTGCA
AGAACTCTTCCTCACGCGCGTCGGGCTCGACATCGGCAAGGTGTGGGTCGCGGACGACGGCGCCGCGGTG
GCGGTCTGGACCACGCCGGAGAGCGTCGAAGCGGGGGCGGTGTTCGCCGAGATCGGCCCGCGCATGGCCG
AGTTGAGCGGTTCCCGGCTGGCCGCGCAGCAACAGATGGAAGGCCTCCTGGCGCCGCACCGGCCCAAGGA
GCCCGCGTGGTTCCTGGCCACCGTCGGCGTCTCGCCCGACCACCAGGGCAAGGGTCTGGGCAGCGCCGTC
GTGCTCCCCGGAGTGGAGGCGGCCGAGCGCGCCGGGGTGCCCGCCTTCCTGGAGACCTCCGCGCCCCGCA
ACCTCCCCTTCTACGAGCGGCTCGGCTTCACCGTCACCGCCGACGTCGAGGTGCCCGAAGGACCGCGCAC
CTGGTGCATGACCCGCAAGCCCGGTGCCATCGATGCCACTAACTTCTCCCTGTTGAAACAAGCAGGGGAT
GTCGAAGAGAATCCCGGGCCAATGGTGAGCAAGGGCGAGGAGCTGTTCACCGGGGTGGTGCCCATCCTGG
TCGAGCTGGACGGCGACGTAAACGGCCACAAGTTCAGCGTGTCCGGCGAGGGCGAGGGCGATGCCACCTA
CGGCAAGCTGACCCTGAAGTTCATCTGCACCACCGGCAAGCTGCCCGTGCCCTGGCCCACCCTCGTGACC
ACCCTGACCTACGGCGTGCAGTGCTTCAGCCGCTACCCCGACCACATGAAGCAGCACGACTTCTTCAAGT
CCGCCATGCCCGAAGGCTACGTCCAGGAGCGCACCATCTTCTTCAAGGACGACGGCAACTACAAGACCCG
CGCCGAGGTGAAGTTCGAGGGCGACACCCTGGTGAACCGCATCGAGCTGAAGGGCATCGACTTCAAGGAG
GACGGCAACATCCTGGGGCACAAGCTGGAGTACAACTACAACAGCCACAACGTCTATATCATGGCCGACA
AGCAGAAGAACGGCATCAAGGTGAACTTCAAGATCCGCCACAACATCGAGGACGGCAGCGTGCAGCTCGC
CGACCACTACCAGCAGAACACCCCCATCGGCGACGGCCCCGTGCTGCTGCCCGACAACCACTACCTGAGC
ACCCAGTCCGCCCTGAGCAAAGACCCCAACGAGAAGCGCGATCACATGGTCCTGCTGGAGTTCGTGACCG
CCGCCGGGATCACTCTCGGCATGGACGAGCTGTACAAGTAATTAATTAAGCTCGCTGATCAGCCTCGACT
GTGCCTTCTAGTTGCCAGCCATCTGTTGTTTGCCCCTCCCCCGTGCCTTCCTTGACCCTGGAAGGTGCCA
CTCCCACTGTCCTTTCCTAATAAAATGAGGAAATTGCATCGCATTGTCTGAGTAGGTGTCATTCTATTCT
GGGGGGTGGGGTGGGGCAGGACAGCAAGGGGGAGGATTGGGAAGACAATAGCAGGCATGCTGGGGATGCG
GTGGGCTCTATGGCTTCTGAGGCGCGCCCTCGAGAGGTGTGAAAAACTTGTTGCATCTTTCCCAAAAAGA
CTCATGGCTGTATTAGATCAAAAGGGTGCTTCTACTAAATACTGAGCAAAGGGTCTGAATACTTAGGACC
ATGTGATATTTCAGTTTTTCTTTTTTAATAAATCTGCAAAAATGTCAACAATTCTGTGTTTTTCTGTCAA
TATGGGGTGCTGTGTGTACATTAATGAGGAAAAAAAATTAACTTAAATGATTTTAGCAAATGGCTGCAAT
ATAACAAAGAGTGAAAAATTTAAGGGGGTCTGAATACTTTCCGTACCCACTGTAGGGCCCAGAGACGGAG
TCACTGCCAACCGAGACGGTCATAGCTGTTTCCTGTGTGCCGCTTCCTCGCTCACTGACTCGCTGCGCTC
GGTCGTTCGGCTGCGGCGAGCGGTATCAGCTCACTCAAAGGCGGTAATACGGTTACCCACAGAATCAGGG
GATAACGCAGGAAAGAACATGTGAGCAAAAGGCCAGCAAAAGGCCAGGAACCGTAAAAAGGCCGCGTTGC
TGGCGTTTTTCCATAGGCTCCGCCCCCCTGACGAGCATCACAAAAATCGACGCTCAAGTCAGAGGTGGCG
AAACCCGACAGGACTATAAAGATACCAGGCGTTTCCCCCTGGAAGCTCCCTCGTGCGCTCTCCTGTTCCG
ACCCTGCCGCTTACCGGATACCTGTCCGCCTTTCTCCCTTCGGGAAGCGTGGCGCTTTCTCATAGCTCAC
GCTGTAGGTATCTCAGTTCGGTGTAGGTCGTTCGCTCCAAGCTGGGCTGTGTGCACGAACCCCCCGTTCA
GCCCGACCGCTGCGCCTTATCCGGTAACTATCGTCTTGAGTCCAACCCGGTAAGACACGACTTATCGCCA
CTGGCAGCAGCCACTGGTAACAGGATTAGCAGAGCGAGGTATGTAGGCGGTGCTACAGAGTTCTTGAAGT
GGTGGCCTAACTACGGCTACACTAGAAGAACAGTATTTGGTATCTGCGCTCTGCTGAAGCCAGTTACCTT
CGGAAAAAGAGTTGGTAGCTCTTGATCCGGCAAACAAACCACCGCTGGTAGCGGTGGTTTTTTTGTTTGC
AAGCAGCAGATTACGCGCAGAAAAAAAGGATCTCAAGAAGATCCTTTGATCTTTTCTACGGGGTCTGACG
CTCAGTGGAACGAAAACTCACGTTAAGGGATTTTGGTCATGAGATTATCAAAAAGGATCTTCACCTAGAT
CCTTTTAAATTAAAAATGAAGTTTTAAATCAATCTAAAGTATATATGAGTAAACTTGGTCTGACAGTTAC
CAATGCTTAATCAGTGAGGCACCTATCTCAGCGATCTGTCTCTTTCGTTCATCCATAGTTGCCTGACTCC
CCGTCGTGTAGATAACTACGATACGGGAGGGCTTACCATCTGGCCCCAGTGCTGCAATAATACCGCGGGA
CCCACGCTCACCGGCTCCAGATTTATCAGCAATAAACCAGCCAGCCGGAAGGGCCGAGCGCAGAAGTGGT
CCTGCAACTTTATCCGCCTCCATCCAGTCTATTAATTGTTGCCGGGAAGCTAGAGTAAGTAGTTCGCCAG
TTAATAGTTTGCGCAACGTTGTTGCCATCGCTACAGGCATCGTGGTATCACGCTCGTCGTTTGGTATGGC
TTCATTCAGCTCCGGTTCCCAACGATCAAGGCGAGTTACATGATCCCCCATGTTGCGCAAAAAAGCGGTT
AGCTCCTTCGGTCCTCCGATCGTTGTCAGAAGTAAGTTGGCCGCCGTGTTATCACTCATGGTTATGGCAG
CACTACATAATTCTCTTACTGTCATGCCATCCGTAAGATGCTTTTCTGTGACTGGTGAGTACTCAACCAA
GTCATTCTGAGAATAGTGTATGCGGCGACCGAGTTGCTCTTGCCCGGCGTCAATACGGGATAATACCGCG
CCACATAGCAGAACTTTAAAAGTGCTCATCATTGGAAAACGTTCTTCGGGGCGAAAACTCTCAAGGATCT
TACCGCTGTTGAGATCCAGTTCGATGTAACCCACTCGTGCACCCAACTGATCTTCAGCATCTTTTACTTT
CACCAGCGTTTCTGGGTGAGCAAAAACAGGAAGGCAAAATGCCGCAAAAAAGGGAATAAGGGCGACACGG
AAATGTTGAATACTCATACTCTTCCTTTTTCAATATTATTGAAGCATTTATCAGGGTTATTGTCTCATGA
GCGGATACATATTTGAATGTATTTAG
